>Addgene plasmid #127701 | pTRIPZ TREX1-KI | addgene full sequence | sequence record 256939 | Addgene NGS Result
TGGAAGGGCTAATTCACTCCCAAAGAAGACAAGATATCCTTGATCTGTGGATCTACCACACACAAGGCTA
CTTCCCTGATTAGCAGAACTACACACCAGGGCCAGGGGTCAGATATCCACTGACCTTTGGATGGTGCTAC
AAGCTAGTACCAGTTGAGCCAGATAAGGTAGAAGAGGCCAATAAAGGAGAGAACACCAGCTTGTTACACC
CTGTGAGCCTGCATGGGATGGATGACCCGGAGAGAGAAGTGTTAGAGTGGAGGTTTGACAGCCGCCTAGC
ATTTCATCACGTGGCCCGAGAGCTGCATCCGGAGTACTTCAAGAACTGCTGATATCGAGCTTGCTACAAG
GGACTTTCCGCTGGGGACTTTCCAGGGAGGCGTGGCCTGGGCGGGACTGGGGAGTGGCGAGCCCTCAGAT
CCTGCATATAAGCAGCTGCTTTTTGCCTGTACTGGGTCTCTCTGGTTAGACCAGATCTGAGCCTGGGAGC
TCTCTGGCTAACTAGGGAACCCACTGCTTAAGCCTCAATAAAGCTTGCCTTGAGTGCTTCAAGTAGTGTG
TGCCCGTCTGTTGTGTGACTCTGGTAACTAGAGATCCCTCAGACCCTTTTAGTCAGTGTGGAAAATCTCT
AGCAGTGGCGCCCGAACAGGGACTTGAAAGCGAAAGGGAAACCAGAGGAGCTCTCTCGACGCAGGACTCG
GCTTGCTGAAGCGCGCACGGCAAGAGGCGAGGGGCGGCGACTGGTGAGTACGCCAAAAATTTTGACTAGC
GGAGGCTAGAAGGAGAGAGATGGGTGCGAGAGCGTCAGTATTAAGCGGGGGAGAATTAGATCGCGATGGG
AAAAAATTCGGTTAAGGCCAGGGGGAAAGAAAAAATATAAATTAAAACATATAGTATGGGCAAGCAGGGA
GCTAGAACGATTCGCAGTTAATCCTGGCCTGTTAGAAACATCAGAAGGCTGTAGACAAATACTGGGACAG
CTACAACCATCCCTTCAGACAGGATCAGAAGAACTTAGATCATTATATAATACAGTAGCAACCCTCTATT
GTGTGCATCAAAGGATAGAGATAAAAGACACCAAGGAAGCTTTAGACAAGATAGAGGAAGAGCAAAACAA
AAGTAAGACCACCGCACAGCAAGCGGCCGGCCGCTGATCTTCAGACCTGGAGGAGGAGATATGAGGGACA
ATTGGAGAAGTGAATTATATAAATATAAAGTAGTAAAAATTGAACCATTAGGAGTAGCACCCACCAAGGC
AAAGAGAAGAGTGGTGCAGAGAGAAAAAAGAGCAGTGGGAATAGGAGCTTTGTTCCTTGGGTTCTTGGGA
GCAGCAGGAAGCACTATGGGCGCAGCGTCAATGACGCTGACGGTACAGGCCAGACAATTATTGTCTGGTA
TAGTGCAGCAGCAGAACAATTTGCTGAGGGCTATTGAGGCGCAACAGCATCTGTTGCAACTCACAGTCTG
GGGCATCAAGCAGCTCCAGGCAAGAATCCTGGCTGTGGAAAGATACCTAAAGGATCAACAGCTCCTGGGG
ATTTGGGGTTGCTCTGGAAAACTCATTTGCACCACTGCTGTGCCTTGGAATGCTAGTTGGAGTAATAAAT
CTCTGGAACAGATTTGGAATCACACGACCTGGATGGAGTGGGACAGAGAAATTAACAATTACACAAGCTT
AATACACTCCTTAATTGAAGAATCGCAAAACCAGCAAGAAAAGAATGAACAAGAATTATTGGAATTAGAT
AAATGGGCAAGTTTGTGGAATTGGTTTAACATAACAAATTGGCTGTGGTATATAAAATTATTCATAATGA
TAGTAGGAGGCTTGGTAGGTTTAAGAATAGTTTTTGCTGTACTTTCTATAGTGAATAGAGTTAGGCAGGG
ATATTCACCATTATCGTTTCAGACCCACCTCCCAACCCCGAGGGGACCCGACAGGCCCGAAGGAATAGAA
GAAGAAGGTGGAGAGAGAGACAGAGACAGATCCATTCGATTAGTGAACGGATCGGCACTGCGTGCGCCAA
TTCTGCAGACAAATGGCAGTATTCATCCACAATTTTAAAAGAAAAGGGGGGATTGGGGGGTACAGTGCAG
GGGAAAGAATAGTAGACATAATAGCAACAGACATACAAACTAAAGAATTACAAAAACAAATTACAAAAAT
TCAAAATTTTCGGGTTTATTACAGGGACAGCAGAGATCCAGTTTGGTTAGTACCGGGCCCGCTCTAGTCC
GGAATCAGTCCTGCTCCTCGGCCACGAAGTGCACGCAGTTGCCGGCCGGGTCGCGCAGGGCGAACTCCCG
CCCCCACGGCTGCTCGCCGATCTCGGTCATGGCCGGCCCGGAGGCGTCCCGGAAGTTCGTGGACACGACC
TCCGACCACTCGGCGTACAGCTCGTCCAGGCCGCGCACCCACACCCAGGCCAGGGTGTTGTCCGGCACCA
CCTGGTCCTGGACCGCGCTGATGAACAGGGTCACGTCGTCCCGGACCACACCGGCGAAGTCGTCCTCCAC
GAAGTCCCGGGAGAACCCGAGCCGGTCGGTCCAGAACTCGACCGCTCCGGCGACGTCGCGCGCGGTGAGC
ACCGGAACGGCACTGGTCAACTTGGCCATGGTGGCCCTCCTATAGTGAGTCGTATTATACTATGCCGATA
TACTATGCCGATGATTAATTGTCAACACGTGCTGCAGGTCCGAGGTTCTAGACGAGTTTACTCCCTATCA
GTGATAGAGAACGATGTCGAGTTTACTCCCTATCAGTGATAGAGAACGTATGTCGAGTTTACTCCCTATC
AGTGATAGAGAACGTATGTCGAGTTTACTCCCTATCAGTGATAGAGAACGTATGTCGAGTTTATCCCTAT
CAGTGATAGAGAACGTATGTCGAGTTTACTCCCTATCAGTGATAGAGAACGTATGTCGAGGTAGGCGTGT
ACGGTGGGAGGCCTATATAAGCAGAGCTCGTTTAGTGAACCGTCAGATCGCACCGGTCATGGGCTCACAG
ACCCTGCCCCATGGTCACATGCAGACCCTCATCTTCTTAGACCTGGAAGCCACTGGCCTGCCTTCGTCTC
GGCCCGAAGTCACAGAGCTGTGCCTGCTGGCTGTCCACAGACGTGCTCTGGAGAACACTTCCATTTCTCA
GGGACATCCACCTCCAGTGCCCAGACCGCCCCGTGTGGTGGACAAGCTCTCTCTGTGCATTGCTCCAGGG
AAAGCCTGTAGCCCTGGGGCCAGTGAGATCACAGGTCTGAGCAAAGCTGAGCTGGAAGTACAGGGGCGTC
AACGCTTCGATGACAACCTGGCCATCCTGCTCCGAGCCTTCCTGCAGCGCCAGCCACAGCCTTGCTGCCT
TGTGGCACACAACGGTGACCGCTATGACTTTCCTCTGCTCCAGACAGAGCTTGCTAGGCTGAGCACTCCC
AGTCCCCTAGATGGTACCTTCTGTGTGGACAGCATCGCTGCCCTAAAGGCCTTGGAACAAGCTAGCAGCC
CCTCAGGGAATGGTTCGAGGAAAAGCTACAGCCTGGGCAGCATCTACACCCGCCTGTACTGGCAAGCACC
GACAGACTCACATACTGCTGAAGGTGATGTTCTAACCCTGCTCAGCATCTGTCAGTGGAAGCCACAGGCC
CTACTGCAGTGGGTGGACGAACATGCCCGGCCCTTTAGCACCGTCAAGCCCATGTACGGCACTCCGGCTA
CCACTGGAACAACCAACCTAAGGCCACATGCTGCCACAGCTACTACACCCCTGGCCACAGCCAATGGAAG
TCCCAGCAATGGCAGGAGCAGGCGACCTAAGAGTCCTCCTCCAGAGAAGGTCCCAGAAGCCCCATCACAG
GAGGGGCTGCTGGCCCCACTGAGCCTGCTGACCCTCCTGACCTTGGCAATAGCCACTCTGTATGGACTCT
TCCTGGCCTCACCTGGGCAGTAAACGCGTGGCCTCCGCGCCGGGTTTTGGCGCCTCCCGCGGGCGCCCCC
CTCCTCACGGCGAGCGCTGCCACGTCAGACGAAGGGCGCAGCGAGCGTCCTGATCCTTCCGCCCGGACGC
TCAGGACAGCGGCCCGCTGCTCATAAGACTCGGCCTTAGAACCCCAGTATCAGCAGAAGGACATTTTAGG
ACGGGACTTGGGTGACTCTAGGGCACTGGTTTTCTTTCCAGAGAGCGGAACAGGCGAGGAAAAGTAGTCC
CTTCTCGGCGATTCTGCGGAGGGATCTCCGTGGGGCGGTGAACGCCGATGATTATATAAGGACGCGCCGG
GTGTGGCACAGCTAGTTCCGTCGCAGCCGGGATTTGGGTCGCGGTTCTTGTTTGTGGATCGCTGTGATCG
TCACTTGGTGAGTAGCGGGCTGCTGGGCTGGCCGGGGCTTTCGTGGCCGCCGGGCCGCTCGGTGGGACGG
AAGCGTGTGGAGAGACCGCCAAGGGCTGTAGTCTGGGTCCGCGAGCAAGGTTGCCCTGAACTGGGGGTTG
GGGGGAGCGCAGCAAAATGGCGGCTGTTCCCGAGTCTTGAATGGAAGACGCTTGTGAGGCGGGCTGTGAG
GTCGTTGAAACAAGGTGGGGGGCATGGTGGGCGGCAAGAACCCAAGGTCTTGAGGCCTTCGCTAATGCGG
GAAAGCTCTTATTCGGGTGAGATGGGCTGGGGCACCATCTGGGGACCCTGACGTGAAGTTTGTCACTGAC
TGGAGAACTCGGTTTGTCGTCTGTTGCGGGGGCGGCAGTTATGGCGGTGCCGTTGGGCAGTGCACCCGTA
CCTTTGGGAGCGCGCGCCCTCGTCGTGTCGTGACGTCACCCGTTCTGTTGGCTTATAATGCAGGGTGGGG
CCACCTGCCGGTAGGTGTGCGGTAGGCTTTTCTCCGTCGCAGGACGCAGGGTTCGGGCCTAGGGTAGGCT
CTCCTGAATCGACAGGCGCCGGACCTCTGGTGAGGGGAGGGATAAGTGAGGCGTCAGTTTCTTTGGTCGG
TTTTATGTACCTATCTTCTTAAGTAGCTGAAGCTCCGGTTTTGAACTATGCGCTCGGGGTTGGCGAGTGT
GTTTTGTGAAGTTTTTTAGGCACCTTTTGAAATGTAATCATTTGGGTCAATATGTAATTTTCAGTGTTAG
ACTAGTAAATTGTCCGCTAAATTCTGGCCGTTTTTGGCTTTTTTGTTAGACGCTAGCGGATCCATAACTT
CGTATAGTATACATTATACGAAGTTATGCCACCATGTCTAGGCTGGACAAGAGCAAAGTCATAAACGGAG
CTCTGGAATTACTCAATGGTGTCGGTATCGAAGGCCTGACGACAAGGAAACTCGCTCAAAAGCTGGGAGT
TGAGCAGCCTACCCTGTACTGGCACGTGAAGAACAAGCGGGCCCTGCTCGATGCCCTGCCAATCGAGATG
CTGGACAGGCATCATACCCACTTCTGCCCCCTGGAAGGCGAGTCATGGCAAGACTTTCTGCGGAACAACG
CCAAGTCATACCGCTGTGCTCTCCTCTCACATCGCGACGGGGCTAAAGTGCATCTCGGCACCCGCCCAAC
AGAGAAACAGTACGAAACCCTGGAAAATCAGCTCGCGTTCCTGTGTCAGCAAGGCTTCTCCCTGGAGAAC
GCACTGTACGCTCTGTCCGCCGTGGGCCACTTTACACTGGGCTGCGTATTGGAGGAACAGGAGCATCAAG
TAGCAAAAGAGGAAAGAGAGACACCTACCACCGATTCTATGCCCCCACTTCTGAGACAAGCAATTGAGCT
GTTCGACCGGCAGGGAGCCGAACCTGCCTTCCTTTTCGGCCTGGAACTAATCATATGTGGCCTGGAGAAA
CAGCTAAAGTGCGAAAGCGGCGGGCCGACCGACGCCCTTGACGATTTTGACTTAGACATGCTCCCAGCCG
ATGCCCTTGACGATTTTGACCTTGACATGCTCCCCGGGTAAATAACTTCGTATAGTATACATTATACGAA
GTTATGGATCCGCGGCCGCAAATTCCGCCCCTCTCCCTCCCCCCCCCCTAACGTTACTGGCCGAAGCCGC
TTGGAATAAGGCCGGTGTGCGTTTGTCTATATGTTATTTTCCACCATATTGCCGTCTTTTGGCAATGTGA
GGGCCCGGAAACCTGGCCCTGTCTTCTTGACGAGCATTCCTAGGGGTCTTTCCCCTCTCGCCAAAGGAAT
GCAAGGTCTGTTGAATGTCGTGAAGGAAGCAGTTCCTCTGGAAGCTTCTTGAAGACAAACAACGTCTGTA
GCGACCCTTTGCAGGCAGCGGAACCCCCCACCTGGCGACAGGTGCCTCTGCGGCCAAAAGCCACGTGTAT
AAGATACACCTGCAAAGGCGGCACAACCCCAGTGCCACGTTGTGAGTTGGATAGTTGTGGAAAGAGTCAA
ATGGCTCTCCTCAAGCGTATTCAACAAGGGGCTGAAGGATGCCCAGAAGGTACCCCATTGTATGGGATCT
GATCTGGGGCCTCGGTGCACATGCTTTACATGTGTTTAGTCGAGGTTAAAAAAACGTCTAGGCCCCCCGA
ACCACGGGGACGTGGTTTTCCTTTGAAAAACACGATAATACCATGGCCACCGAGTACAAGCCCACGGTGC
GCCTCGCCACCCGCGACGACGTCCCCCGGGCCGTACGCACCCTCGCCGCCGCGTTCGCCGACTACCCCGC
CACGCGCCACACCGTCGACCCGGACCGCCACATCGAGCGGGTCACCGAGCTGCAAGAACTCTTCCTCACG
CGCGTCGGGCTCGACATCGGCAAGGTGTGGGTCGCGGACGACGGCGCCGCGGTGGCGGTCTGGACCACGC
CGGAGAGCGTCGAAGCGGGGGCGGTGTTCGCCGAGATCGGCTCGCGCATGGCCGAGTTGAGCGGTTCCCG
GCTGGCCGCGCAGCAACAGATGGAAGGCCTCCTGGCGCCGCACCGGCCCAAGGAGCCCGCGTGGTTCCTG
GCCACCGTCGGCGTCTCGCCCGACCACCAGGGCAAGGGTCTGGGCAGCGCCGTCGTGCTCCCCGGAGTGG
AGGCGGCCGAGCGCGCTGGGGTGCCCGCCTTCCTGGAGACCTCCGCGCCCCGCAACCTCCCCTTCTACGA
GCGGCTCGGCTTCACCGTCACCGCCGACGTCGAGGTGCCCGAAGGACCGCGCACCTGGTGCATGACCCGC
AAGCCCGGTGCCTGAGTTCGCGTCTGGAACAATCAACCTCTGGATTACAAAATTTGTGAAAGATTGACTG
GTATTCTTAACTATGTTGCTCCTTTTACGCTATGTGGATACGCTGCTTTAATGCCTTTGTATCATGCTAT
TGCTTCCCGTATGGCTTTCATTTTCTCCTCCTTGTATAAATCCTGGTTGCTGTCTCTTTATGAGGAGTTG
TGGCCCGTTGTCAGGCAACGTGGCGTGGTGTGCACTGTGTTTGCTGACGCAACCCCCACTGGTTGGGGCA
TTGCCACCACCTGTCAGCTCCTTTCCGGGACTTTCGCTTTCCCCCTCCCTATTGCCACGGCGGAACTCAT
CGCCGCCTGCCTTGCCCGCTGCTGGACAGGGGCTCGGCTGTTGGGCACTGACAATTCCGTGGTGTTGTCG
GGGAAGCTGACGTCCTTTCCATGGCTGCTCGCCTGTGTTGCCACCTGGATTCTGCGCGGGACGTCCTTCT
GCTACGTCCCTTCGGCCCTCAATCCAGCGGACCTTCCTTCCCGCGGCCTGCTGCCGGCTCTGCGGCCTCT
TCCGCGTCTTCGCCTTCGCCCTCAGACGAGTCGGATCTCCCTTTGGGCCGCCTCCCCGCCTGGAATTAAT
TCTGCAGTCGAGACCTAGAAAAACATGGAGCAATCACAAGTAGCAATACAGCAGCTACCAATGCTGATTG
TGCCTGGCTAGAAGCACAAGAGGAGGAGGAGGTGGGTTTTCCAGTCACACCTCAGGTACCTTTAAGACCA
ATGACTTACAAGGCAGCTGTAGATCTTAGCCACTTTTTAAAAGAAAAGAGGGGACTGGAAGGGCTAATTC
ACTCCCAACGAAGACAAGATCTGCTTTTTGCTTGTACTGGGTCTCTCTGGTTAGACCAGATCTGAGCCTG
GGAGCTCTCTGGCTAACTAGGGAACCCACTGCTTAAGCCTCAATAAAGCTTGCCTTGAGTGCTTCAAGTA
GTGTGTGCCCGTCTGTTGTGTGACTCTGGTAACTAGAGATCCCTCAGACCCTTTTAGTCAGTGTGGAAAA
TCTCTAGCAGTAGTAGTTCATGTCATCTTATTATTCAGTATTTATAACTTGCAAAGAAATGAATATCAGA
GAGTGAGAGGCCTTGACATTGTTTAAACCCGCTGATCAGCCTCGACTGTGCCTTCTAGTTGCCAGCCATC
TGTTGTTTGCCCCTCCCCCGTGCCTTCCTTGACCCTGGAAGGTGCCACTCCCACTGTCCTTTCCTAATAA
AATGAGGAAATTGCATCGCATTGTCTGAGTAGGTGTCATTCTATTCTGGGGGGTGGGGTGGGGCAGGACA
GCAAGGGGGAGGATTGGGAAGACAATAGCAGGCATGCTGGGGATGCGGTGGGCTCTATGGCTTCTGAGGC
GGAAAGAACCAGCTGGGGCTCTAGGGGGTATCCCC
[124 nt withheld, positions 8576-8699]
C
[91 nt withheld, positions 8701-8791]
A
[49 nt withheld, positions 8793-8841]
CCTTTGACGTTGGAGTCCACGTTCTTT
[37 nt withheld, positions 8869-8905]
ACCCTATCTCGGTCTATTCTTTTGATTTATAAGGGATTTTGCCGATTTCGGCCTATTGGTTAAAAAATGA
GCTGATTTAACAAAAATTTAACGCGAATTAATTCTGTGGAATGTGTGTCAGTTAGGGTGTGGAAAGTCCC
CAGGCTCCCCAGCAGGCAGAAGTATGCAAAGCATGCATCTCAATTAGTCAGCAACCAGGTGTGGAAAGTC
CCCAGGCTCCCCAGCAGGCAGAAGTATGCAAAGCATGCATCTCAATTAGTCAGCAACCATAGTCCCGCCC
CTAACTCCGCCCATCCCGCCCCTAACTCCGCCCAGTTCCGCCCATTCTCCGCCCCATGGCTGACTAATTT
TTTTTATTTATGCAGAGGCCGAGGCCGCCTCTGCCTCTGAGCTATTCCAGAAGTAGTGAGGAGGCTTTTT
TGGAGGCCTAGGCTTTTGCAAAAAGCTCCCGGGAGCTTGTATATCCATTTTCGGATCTGATCAGCACGTG
ATGAAAAAGCCTGAACTCACCGCGACGTCTGTCGAGAAGTTTCTGATCGAAAAGTTCGACAGCGTCTCCG
ACCTGATGCAGCTCTCGGAGGGCGAAGAATCTCGTGCTTTCAGCTTCGATGTAGGAGGGCGTGGATATGT
CCTGCGGGTAAATAGCTGCGCCGATGGTTTCTACAAAGATCGTTATGTTTATCGGCACTTTGCATCGGCC
GCGCTCCCGATTCCGGAAGTGCTTGACATTGGGGAATTAATTCAGCGAGAGCCTGACCTATTGCATCTCC
CGCCGTGCACAGGGTGTCACGTTGCAAGACCTGCCTGAAACCGAACTGCCCGCTGTTCTGCAGCCGGTCG
CGGAGGCCATGGATGCGATCGCTGCGGCCGATCTTAGCCAGACGAGCGGGTTCGGCCCATTCGGACCGCA
AGGAATCGGTCAATACACTACATGGCGTGATTTCATATGCGCGATTGCTGATCCCCATGTGTATCACTGG
CAAACTGTGATGGACGACACCGTCAGTGCGTCCGTCGCGCAGGCTCTCGATGAGCTGATGCTTTGGGCCG
AGGACTGCCCCGAAGTCCGGCACCTCGTGCACGCGGATTTCGGCTCCAACAATGTCCTGACGGACAATGG
CCGCATAACAGCGGTCATTGACTGGAGCGAGGCGATGTTCGGGGATTCCCAATACGAGGTCGCCAACATC
TTCTTCTGGAGGCCGTGGTTGGCTTGTATGGAGCAGCAGACGCGCTACTTCGAGCGGAGGCATCCGGAGC
TTGCAGGATCGCCGCGGCTCCGGGCGTATATGCTCCGCATTGGTCTTGACCAACTCTATCAGAGCTTGGT
TGACGGCAATTTCGATGATGCAGCTTGGGCGCAGGGTCGATGCGACGCAATCGTCCGATCCGGAGCCGGG
ACTGTCGGGCGTACACAAATCGCCCGCAGAAGCGCGGCCGTCTGGACCGATGGCTGTGTAGAAGTACTCG
CCGATAGTGGAAACCGACGCCCCAGCACTCGTCCGAGGGCAAAGGAATAGCACGTGCTACGAGATTTCGA
TTCCACCGCCGCCTTCTATGAAAGGTTGGGCTTCGGAATCGTTTTCCGGGACGCCGGCTGGATGATCCTC
CAGCGCGGGGATCTCATGCTGGAGTTCTTCGCCCACCCCAACTTGTTTATTGCAGCTTATAATGGTTACA
AATAAAGCAATAGCATCACAAATTTCACAAATAAAGCATTTTTTTCACTGCATTCTAGTTGTGGTTTGTC
CAAACTCATCAATGTATCTTATCATGTCTGTATACCGTCGACCTCTAGCTAGAGCTTGGCGTAATCATGG
TCATAGCTGTTTCCTGTGTGAAATTGTTATCCGCTCACAATTCCACACAACATACGAGCCGGAAGCATAA
AGTGTAAAGCCTGGGGTGCCTAATGAGTGAGCTAACTCACATTAATTGCGTTGCGCTCACTGCCCGCTTT
CCAGTCGGGAAACCTGTCGTGCCAGCTGCATTAATGAATCGGCCAACGCGCGGGGAGAGGCGGTTTGCGT
ATTGGGCGCTCTTCCGCTTCCTCGCTCACTGACTCGCTGCGCTCGGTCGTTCGGCTGCGGCGAGCGGTAT
CAGCTCACTCAAAGGCGGTAATACGGTTATCCACAGAATCAGGGGATAACGCAGGAAAGAACATGTGAGC
AAAAGGCCAGCAAAAGGCCAGGAACCGTAAAAAGGCCGCGTTGCTGGCGTTTTTCCATAGGCTCCGCCCC
CCTGACGAGCATCACAAAAATCGACGCTCAAGTCAGAGGTGGCGAAACCCGACAGGACTATAAAGATACC
AGGCGTTTCCCCCTGGAAGCTCCCTCGTGCGCTCTCCTGTTCCGACCCTGCCGCTTACCGGATACCTGTC
CGCCTTTCTCCCTTCGGGAAGCGTGGCGCTTTCTCATAGCTCACGCTGTAGGTATCTCAGTTCGGTGTAG
GTCGTTCGCTCCAAGCTGGGCTGTGTGCACGAACCCCCCGTTCAGCCCGACCGCTGCGCCTTATCCGGTA
ACTATCGTCTTGAGTCCAACCCGGTAAGACACGACTTATCGCCACTGGCAGCAGCCACTGGTAACAGGAT
TAGCAGAGCGAGGTATGTAGGCGGTGCTACAGAGTTCTTGAAGTGGTGGCCTAACTACGGCTACACTAGA
AGAACAGTATTTGGTATCTGCGCTCTGCTGAAGCCAGTTACCTTCGGAAAAAGAGTTGGTAGCTCTTGAT
CCGGCAAACAAACCACCGCTGGTAGCGGTGGTTTTTTTGTTTGCAAGCAGCAGATTACGCGCAGAAAAAA
AGGATCTCAAGAAGATCCTTTGATCTTTTCTACGGGGTCTGACGCTCAGTGGAACGAAAACTCACGTTAA
GGGATTTTGGTCATGAGATTATCAAAAAGGATCTTCACCTAGATCCTTTTAAATTAAAAATGAAGTTTTA
AATCAATCTAAAGTATATATGAGTAAACTTGGTCTGACAGTTACCAATGCTTAATCAGTGAGGCACCTAT
CTCAGCGATCTGTCTATTTCGTTCATCCATAGTTGCCTGACTCCCCGTCGTGTAGATAACTACGATACGG
GAGGGCTTACCATCTGGCCCCAGTGCTGCAATGATACCGCGAGACCCACGCTCACCGGCTCCAGATTTAT
CAGCAATAAACCAGCCAGCCGGAAGGGCCGAGCGCAGAAGTGGTCCTGCAACTTTATCCGCCTCCATCCA
GTCTATTAATTGTTGCCGGGAAGCTAGAGTAAGTAGTTCGCCAGTTAATAGTTTGCGCAACGTTGTTGCC
ATTGCTACAGGCATCGTGGTGTCACGCTCGTCGTTTGGTATGGCTTCATTCAGCTCCGGTTCCCAACGAT
CAAGGCGAGTTACATGATCCCCCATGTTGTGCAAAAAAGCGGTTAGCTCCTTCGGTCCTCCGATCGTTGT
CAGAAGTAAGTTGGCCGCAGTGTTATCACTCATGGTTATGGCAGCACTGCATAATTCTCTTACTGTCATG
CCATCCGTAAGATGCTTTTCTGTGACTGGTGAGTACTCAACCAAGTCATTCTGAGAATAGTGTATGCGGC
GACCGAGTTGCTCTTGCCCGGCGTCAATACGGGATAATACCGCGCCACATAGCAGAACTTTAAAAGTGCT
CATCATTGGAAAACGTTCTTCGGGGCGAAAACTCTCAAGGATCTTACCGCTGTTGAGATCCAGTTCGATG
TAACCCACTCGTGCACCCAACTGATCTTCAGCATCTTTTACTTTCACCAGCGTTTCTGGGTGAGCAAAAA
CAGGAAGGCAAAATGCCGCAAAAAAGGGAATAAGGGCGACACGGAAATGTTGAATACTCATACTCTTCCT
TTTTCAATATTATTGAAGCATTTATCAGGGTTATTGTCTCATGAGCGGATACATATTTGAATGTATTTAG
AAAAATAAACAAATAGGGGTTCCGCGCACATTTCCCCGAAAAGTGCCACCTGACGTCGACGGATCGGGAG
ATCAACTTGTTTATTGCAGCTTATAATGGTTACAAATAAAGCAATAGCATCACAAATTTCACAAATAAAG
CATTTTTTTCACTGCATTCTAGTTGTGGTTTGTCCAAACTCATCAATGTATCTTATCATGTCTGGATCAA
CTGGATAACTCAAGCTAACCAAAATCATCCCAAACTTCCCACCCCATACCCTATTACCACTGCCAATTAC
CTGTGGTTTCATTTACTCTAAACCTGTGATTCCTCTGAATTATTTTCATTTTAAAGAAATTGTATTTGTT
AAATATGTACTACAAACTTAGTAGT
Features (pLannotate 1.2.2; 35 found; start..end, strand, type, name):
    377..634     +  LTR            5' LTR (truncated): truncated 5' long terminal repeat (LTR) from HIV-1
    681..806     +  misc_feature   HIV-1 Ψ: packaging signal of human immunodeficiency virus type 1
    790..1128    +  CDS            HIV-1 gag (fragment): gag protein from human immunodeficiency virus 1; gag
   1303..1536    +  misc_feature   RRE: The Rev response element (RRE) of HIV-1 allows for Rev-dependent mRNA export from the nucleus to the cytoplasm.
   1913..2013    +  CDS            Rev (fragment): human immunodeficiency virus 1 (HIV-1) Rev protein; rev; enhances nuclear export of unspliced and incompletely spliced viral mRNAs
   2063..2180    +  misc_feature   cPPT/CTS: central polypurine tract and central termination sequence of HIV-1
   2245..2619    -  CDS            BleoR: antibiotic-binding protein; Sh ble from Streptoalloteichus hindustanus; confers resistance to bleomycin, phleomycin, and Zeocin™
   2639..2686    -  promoter       EM7 promoter: synthetic bacterial promoter&nbsp
   2713..2991    +  promoter       tight TRE promoter (fragment): Tet-responsive promoter PTight, consisting of seven tet operator sequences followed by the minimal CMV promoter
   2999..3940    +  CDS            Trex1: TREX1_MOUSE - Experimental evidence at protein level: Swiss-Prot protein existence level 1. Major cellular 3'-to-5' DNA exonuclease which digests single- stranded DNA (ssDNA) and double-stranded DNA (dsDNA) with mismatched 3' termini. Prevents cell-intrinsic initiation of autoimmunity. Acts by metabolizing DNA fragments from endogenous retroelements, including L1, LTR and SINE elements. Unless degraded, these DNA fragments accumulate in the cytosol and activate the IFN-stimulatory DNA (ISD) response and innate immune signaling. Prevents chronic ATM-dependent checkpoint activation, by processin
   3950..5161    +  promoter       UbC promoter: human ubiquitin C promoter
   5174..5207    +  protein_bind   loxP511: Cre-mediated recombination occurs in the 8-bp core sequence (GTATACAT). loxP511 sites are compatible with each other, but incompatible with wild-type loxP sites. Cre recombinase
   5214..5921    +  CDS            rtTA3: reverse tetracycline transactivator 3 activates expression from Tet-responsive promoters in the presence of doxycycline
   5922..5955    +  protein_bind   loxP511: Cre-mediated recombination occurs in the 8-bp core sequence (GTATACAT). loxP511 sites are compatible with each other, but incompatible with wild-type loxP sites. Cre recombinase
   5978..6550    +  misc_feature   IRES: internal ribosome entry site (IRES) of the encephalomyocarditis virus (EMCV)
   6559..7155    +  CDS            PuroR: puromycin N-acetyltransferase; pac from Streptomyces alboniger; confers resistance to puromycin
   7171..7759    +  misc_feature   WPRE: woodchuck hepatitis virus posttranscriptional regulatory element
   7776..7964    +  CDS            nef (fragment): NEF_HV1Z2 - Experimental evidence at protein level: Swiss-Prot protein existence level 1. Extracellular Nef protein targets CD4(+) T-lymphocytes for apoptosis by interacting with CXCR4 surface receptors. From Human immunodeficiency virus type 1 group M subtype D (isolate Z2/CDC-Z34) (HIV-1).
   7966..8199    +  LTR            3' LTR (ΔU3): self-inactivating 3' long terminal repeat (LTR) from HIV-1
   8306..8530    +  polyA_signal   bGH poly(A) signal: bovine growth hormone polyadenylation signal
   8534..8555    +  promoter       SV40 promoter (fragment): SV40 enhancer and early promoter
   8576..9004    +  rep_origin     f1 ori (sequence partly withheld): f1 bacteriophage origin of replication; arrow indicates direction of (+) strand synthesis
   9018..9347    +  promoter       SV40 promoter: SV40 enhancer and early promoter
   9396..10425   +  CDS            HygR (fragment): aminoglycoside phosphotransferase from E. coli; aph(4)-Ia; confers resistance to hygromycin
  10435..10560   +  CDS            ble (fragment): BLE_KLEPN - Experimental evidence at protein level: Swiss-Prot protein existence level 1. Binding protein with a strong affinity to the bleomycin family of antibiotics. Binds to CL990; an antimitotic-antibiotic compound. From Klebsiella pneumoniae.
  10555..10676   +  polyA_signal   SV40 poly(A) signal: SV40 polyadenylation signal
  10747..10769   -  protein_bind   lac operator (fragment): The lac repressor binds to the lac operator to inhibit transcription in E. coli. This inhibition can be relieved by adding lactose or isopropyl-β-D-thiogalactopyranoside (IPTG). lac repressor encoded by lacI
  10773..10803   -  promoter       lac promoter: promoter for the E. coli lac operon
  10818..10839   -  protein_bind   CAP binding site: CAP binding activates transcription in the presence of cAMP. E. coli catabolite activator protein
  10852..10944   -  CDS            lacI (fragment): lac repressor; lacI; The lac repressor binds to the lac operator to inhibit transcription in E. coli. This inhibition can be relieved by adding lactose or isopropyl-β-D-thiogalactopyranoside (IPTG).
  11127..11715   -  rep_origin     ori: high-copy-number ColE1/pMB1/pBR322/pUC origin of replication
  11886..12746   -  CDS            AmpR: β-lactamase; bla; confers resistance to ampicillin, carbenicillin, and related antibiotics
  12747..12851   -  promoter       AmpR promoter: bla
  12899..13033   +  polyA_signal   SV40 poly(A) signal: SV40 polyadenylation signal
  13200..329     +  CDS            nef (fragment) (across the origin): NEF_HV1BR - Experimental evidence at protein level: Swiss-Prot protein existence level 1. Extracellular Nef protein targets CD4(+) T-lymphocytes for apoptosis by interacting with CXCR4 surface receptors (PubMed:14990729). From Human immunodeficiency virus type 1 group M subtype B (isolate BRU/LAI) (HIV-1).
