[The description below was written by a language model from this plasmid's Addgene catalogue record and pLannotate feature annotations shown in this document.]
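Description:
pTRIPZ TREX1-KI is a doxycycline-inducible HIV-1-based lentiviral expression vector built on an RFP-less pTRIPZ backbone, carrying the mouse Trex1 cDNA cloned between the AgeI and MluI sites. It totals about 13.2 kb. In bacteria it is propagated through a high-copy ColE1/pUC-type origin with ampicillin resistance. An f1 origin and an EM7-driven bleomycin/Zeocin resistance gene are also annotated. The lentiviral portion comprises a truncated 5' LTR, the Ψ packaging signal with a gag fragment, the RRE for Rev-dependent export of the genomic RNA, the cPPT/CTS, a WPRE, and a self-inactivating ΔU3 3' LTR, so that the integrated provirus lacks LTR promoter activity.

The payload is an all-in-one Tet-On arrangement. A tight TRE promoter (tet operator repeats upstream of a minimal CMV promoter) sits directly upstream of the Trex1 coding sequence, which encodes the major cellular 3'-to-5' DNA exonuclease that clears cytosolic DNA and so restrains interferon-stimulatory DNA signalling. Downstream, the human UbC promoter constitutively drives a bicistronic transcript encoding rtTA3, flanked by two loxP511 sites, followed by an EMCV IRES and the puromycin resistance gene. Puromycin selects transduced mammalian cells, and rtTA3 activates the TRE only when doxycycline is present. No epitope tag or fluorescent reporter is annotated.

Outside the LTRs, the table also shows an SV40 promoter with hygromycin- and ble-related fragments, apparently backbone remnants. Although the record describes the purpose as "knocking in" TREX1 in mouse, the design corresponds to lentiviral integration of an inducible Trex1 transgene rather than targeted knock-in. The associated work concerns Trex1 regulation of radiotherapy-induced tumour immunogenicity.
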