Addgene plasmid #127701: pTRIPZ TREX1-KI
Purpose: For knocking in TREX1 in mouse - Doxycyclin inducible
Depositing lab: Sandra Demaria. Depositing organization: Cornell University. Publication: DNA exonuclease Trex1 regulates radiotherapy-induced tumour immunogenicity. Vanpouille-Box C, Alard A, Aryankalayil MJ, Sarfraz Y, Diamond JM, Schneider RJ, Inghirami G, Coleman CN, Formenti SC, Demaria S. Nat Commun. 2017 Jun 9;8:15618. doi: 10.1038/ncomms15618. PubMed 28598415.
Backbone
  Vector backbone: pTRIPZ RFP-
  Backbone size w/o insert (bp): 13320
  Total vector size (bp): 13200
  Modifications to backbone: insertion of mouse TREX1 cDNA between AgeI and MluI restriction sites
  Vector type: Mammalian Expression, Lentiviral
  Selectable markers: Puromycin
Growth in bacteria
  Bacterial resistance: Ampicillin, 100 μg/mL
  Growth temperature: 37°C
  Growth strain: NEB Stable
  Copy number: Unknown
Gene/Insert
  Gene/Insert name: mouse TREX1 cDNA
  gRNA/shRNA sequence: N/A
  Species: M. musculus (mouse)
  GenBank ID: 22040
  Entrez Gene: Trex1 (a.k.a. AU041952)
  Cloning method: Restriction Enzyme; 5′ cloning site AgeI (not destroyed); 3′ cloning site MluI (not destroyed)
  Sequencing primers: 5′ atcgataccggtCATGGGCTCACAGACCCTG; 3′ atcgatacgcgtTTACTGCCCAGGTGAGGC
Terms and licenses: Academic/Nonprofit Terms; Industry Terms: Not Available to Industry
How to cite: pTRIPZ TREX1-KI was a gift from Sandra Demaria (Addgene plasmid # 127701 ; http://n2t.net/addgene:127701 ; RRID:Addgene_127701)
