>Addgene plasmid #127701 | pTRIPZ TREX1-KI | depositor partial sequence | sequence record 245591 | mouse TREX1 cDNA sequence
ATGGGCTCACAGACCCTGCCCCATGGTCACATGCAGACCCTCATCTTCTTAGACCTGGAAGCCACTGGCC
TGCCTTCGTCTCGGCCCGAAGTCACAGAGCTGTGCCTGCTGGCTGTCCACAGACGTGCTCTGGAGAACAC
TTCCATTTCTCAGGGACATCCACCTCCAGTGCCCAGACCGCCCCGTGTGGTGGACAAGCTCTCTCTGTGC
ATTGCTCCAGGGAAAGCCTGTAGCCCTGGGGCCAGTGAGATCACAGGTCTGAGCAAAGCTGAGCTGGAAG
TACAGGGGCGTCAACGCTTCGATGACAACCTGGCCATCCTGCTCCGAGCCTTCCTGCAGCGCCAGCCACA
GCCTTGCTGCCTTGTGGCACACAACGGTGACCGCTATGACTTTCCTCTGCTCCAGACAGAGCTTGCTAGG
CTGAGCACTCCCAGTCCCCTAGATGGTACCTTCTGTGTGGACAGCATCGCTGCCCTAAAGGCCTTGGAAC
AAGCTAGCAGCCCCTCAGGGAATGGTTCGAGGAAAAGCTACAGCCTGGGCAGCATCTACACCCGCCTGTA
CTGGCAAGCACCGACAGACTCACATACTGCTGAAGGTGATGTTCTAACCCTGCTCAGCATCTGTCAGTGG
AAGCCACAGGCCCTACTGCAGTGGGTGGACGAACATGCCCGGCCCTTTAGCACCGTCAAGCCCATGTACG
GCACTCCGGCTACCACTGGAACAACCAACCTAAGGCCACATGCTGCCACAGCTACTACACCCCTGGCCAC
AGCCAATGGAAGTCCCAGCAATGGCAGGAGCAGGCGACCTAAGAGTCCTCCTCCAGAGAAGGTCCCAGAA
GCCCCATCACAGGAGGGGCTGTTGGCCCCACTGAGCCTGCTGACCCTCCTGACCTTGGCAATAGCCACTC
TGTATGGACTCTTCCTGGCCTCACCTGGGCAGTAA
